>Addgene plasmid #86920 | pXP420 v2 (repaired Amp promoter) | addgene full sequence | sequence record 172992 | Addgene NGS Result
GAAGATCCTTTGATCTTTTCTACGGGGTCTGACGCTCAGTGGAACGAAAACTCACGTTAAGGGATTTTGG
TCATGAGATTATCAAAAAGGATCTTCACCTAGATCCTTTTAAATTAAAAATGAAGTTTTAAATCAATCTA
AAGTATATATGAGTAAACTTGGTCTGACAGTTACCAATGCTTAATCAGTGAGGCACCTATCTCAGCGATC
TGTCTATTTCGTTCATCCATAGTTGCCTGACTCCCCGTCGTGTAGATAACTACGATACGGGAGGGCTTAC
CATCTGGCCCCAGTGCTGCAATGATACCGCGAGACCCACGCTCACCGGCTCCAGATTTATCAGCAATAAA
CCAGCCAGCCGGAAGGGCCGAGCGCAGAAGTGGTCCTGCAACTTTATCCGCCTCCATCCAGTCTATTAAT
TGTTGCCGGGAAGCTAGAGTAAGTAGTTCGCCAGTTAATAGTTTGCGCAACGTTGTTGCCATTGCTACAG
GCATCGTGGTGTCACGCTCGTCGTTTGGTATGGCTTCATTCAGCTCCGGTTCCCAACGATCAAGGCGAGT
TACATGATCCCCCATGTTGTGCAAAAAAGCGGTTAGCTCCTTCGGTCCTCCGATCGTTGTCAGAAGTAAG
TTGGCCGCAGTGTTATCACTCATGGTTATGGCAGCACTGCATAATTCTCTTACTGTCATGCCATCCGTAA
GATGCTTTTCTGTGACTGGTGAGTACTCAACCAAGTCATTCTGAGAATAGTGTATGCGGCGACCGAGTTG
CTCTTGCCCGGCGTCAATACGGGATAATACCGCGCCACATAGCAGAACTTTAAAAGTGCTCATCATTGGA
AAACGTTCTTCGGGGCGAAAACTCTCAAGGATCTTACCGCTGTTGAGATCCAGTTCGATGTAACCCACTC
GTGCACCCAACTGATCTTCAGCATCTTTTACTTTCACCAGCGTTTCTGGGTGAGCAAAAACAGGAAGGCA
AAATGCCGCAAAAAAGGGAATAAGGGCGACACGGAAATGTTGAATACTCATACTCTTCCTTTTTCAATAT
TATTGAAGCATTTATCAGGGTTATTGTCTCATGAGCGGATACATATTTGAATGTATTTAGAAAAATAAAC
AAATAGGGGTTCCGCGAATATTACCGCGAATCCTTACATCACACCCAATCCCCCACAAGTGATCCCCCAC
ACACCATAGCTTCAAAATGTTTCTACTCCTTTTTTACTCTTCCAGATTTTCTCGGACTCCGCGCATCGCC
GTACCACTTCAAAACACCCAAGCACAGCATACTAAATTTCCCCTCTTTCTTCCTCTAGGGTGTCGTTAAT
TACCCGTACTAAAGGTTTGGAAAAGAAAAAAGAGACCGCCTCGTTTCTTTTTCTTCGTCGAAAAAGGCAA
TAAAAATTTTTATCACGTTTCTTTTTCTTGAAAATTTTTTTTTTTGATTTTTTTCTCTTTCGATGACCTC
CCATTGATATTTAAGTTAATAAACGGTCTTCAATTTCTCAAGTTTCAGTTTCATTTTTCTTGTTCTATTA
CAACTTTTTTTACTTCTTGCTCATTAGAAAGAAAGCATAGCAATCTAATCTAAGTTTTAATTACAAAACT
AGTGATATCTGCGCACTCGAGTCATGTAATTAGTTATGTCACGCTTACATTCACGCCCTCCCCCCACATC
CGCTCTAACCGAAAAGGAAGGAGTTAGACAACCTGAAGTCTAGGTCCCTATTTATTTTTTTATAGTTATG
TTAGTATTAAGAACGTTATTTATATTTCAAATTTTTCTTTTTTTTCTGTACAGACGCGTGTACGCATGTA
ACATTATACTGAAAACCTTGCTTGAGAAGGTTTTGGGACGCTCGAAGGCTTTAATTTGCGGCCCCCCGAA
AAGTGCCACCTGACGTCTAAGAAACCATTATTATCATGACATTAACCTATAAAAATAGGCGTATCACGAG
GCCCTTTCGTCTCGCGCGTTTCGGTGATGACGGTGAAAACCTCTGACACATGCAGCTCCCGGAGACGGTC
ACAGCTTGTCTGTAAGCGGATGCCGGGAGCAGACAAGCCCGTCAGGGCGCGTCAGCGGGTGTTGGCGGGT
GTCGGGGCTGGCTTAACTATGCGGCATCAGAGCAGATTGTACTGAGAGTGCACCATATGCGGTGTGAAAT
ACCGCACAGATGCGTAAGGAGAAAATACCGCATCAGGCGCCATTCGCCATTCAGGCTGCGCAACTGTTGG
GAAGGGCGATCGGTGCGGGCCTCTTCGCTATTACGCCAGCTGGCGAAAGGGGGATGTGCTGCAAGGCGAT
TAAGTTGGGTAACGCCAGGGTTTTCCCAGTCACGACGTTGTAAAACGACGGCCAGTGCCAAGCTTGCATG
CCTGCAGGTCGACTCTAGAGGATCCCCGGGATAACTTCGTATAGCATACATTATACGAAGTTATCGTTTT
AAGAGCTTGGTGAGCGCTAGGAGTCACTGCCAGGTATCGTTTGAACACGGCATTAGTCAGGGAAGTCATA
ACACAGTCCTTTCCCGCAATTTTCTTTTTCTATTACTCTTGGCCTCCTCTAGTACACTCTATATTTTTTT
ATGCCTCGGTAATGATTTTCATTTTTTTTTTTCCACCTAGCGGATGACTCTTTTTTTTTCTTAGCGATTG
GCATTATCACATAATGAATTATACATTATATAAAGTAATGTGATTTCTTCGAAGAATATACTAAAAAATG
AGCAGGCAAGATAAACGAAGGCAAAGATGACAGAGCAGAAAGCCCTAGTAAAGCGTATTACAAATGAAAC
CAAGATTCAGATTGCGATCTCTTTAAAGGGTGGTCCCCTAGCGATAGAGCACTCGATCTTCCCAGAAAAA
GAGGCAGAAGCAGTAGCAGAACAGGCCACACAATCGCAAGTGATTAACGTCCACACAGGTATAGGGTTTC
TGGACCATATGATACATGCTCTGGCCAAGCATTCCGGCTGGTCGCTAATCGTTGAGTGCATTGGTGACTT
ACACATAGACGACCATCACACCACTGAAGACTGCGGGATTGCTCTCGGTCAAGCTTTTAAAGAGGCCCTA
GGGGCCGTGCGTGGAGTAAAAAGGTTTGGATCAGGATTTGCGCCTTTGGATGAGGCACTTTCCAGAGCGG
CGGTAGATCTTTCGAACAGGCCGTACGCAGTTGTCGAACTTGGTTTGCAAAGGGAGAAAGTAGGAGATCT
CTCTTGCGAGATGATCCCGCATTTTCTTGAAAGCTTTGCAGAGGCTAGCAGAATTACCCTCCACGTTGAT
TGTCTGCGAGGCAAGAATGATCATCACCGTAGTGAGAGTGCGTTCAAGGCTCTTGCGGTTGCCATAAGAG
AAGCCACCTCGCCCAATGGTACCAACGATGTTCCCTCCACCAAAGGTGTTCTTATGTAGTGACACCGATT
ATTTAAAGCTGCAGCATACGATATATATACATGTGTATATATGTATACCTATGAATGTCAGTAAGTATGT
ATACGAACAGTATGATACTGAAGATGACAAGGTAATGCATCATTCTATACGTGTCATTCTGAACGAGGCG
CGCTTTCCTTTTTTCTTTTTGCTTTTTCTTTTTTTTTCTCTTGAACTCGAATAACTTCGTATAGCATACA
TTATACGAAGTTATCCCGGGTACCGAGCTCGAATTCAACGAAGCATCTGTGCTTCATTTTGTAGAACAAA
AATGCAACGCGAGAGCGCTAATTTTTCAAACAAAGAATCTGAGCTGCATTTTTACAGAACAGAAATGCAA
CGCGAAAGCGCTATTTTACCAACGAAGAATCTGTGCTTCATTTTTGTAAAACAAAAATGCAACGCGAGAG
CGCTAATTTTTCAAACAAAGAATCTGAGCTGCATTTTTACAGAACAGAAATGCAACGCGAGAGCGCTATT
TTACCAACAAAGAATCTATACTTCTTTTTTGTTCTACAAAAATGCATCCCGAGAGCGCTATTTTTCTAAC
AAAGCATCTTAGATTACTTTTTTTCTCCTTTGTGCGCTCTATAATGCAGTCTCTTGATAACTTTTTGCAC
TGTAGGTCCGTTAAGGTTAGAAGAAGGCTACTTTGGTGTCTATTTTCTCTTCCATAAAAAAAGCCTGACT
CCACTTCCCGCGTTTACTGATTACTAGCGAAGCTGCGGGTGCATTTTTTCAAGATAAAGGCATCCCCGAT
TATATTCTATACCGATGTGGATTGCGCATACTTTGTGAACAGAAAGTGATAGCGTTGATGATTCTTCATT
GGTCAGAAAATTATGAACGGTTTCTTCTATTTTGTCTCTATATACTACGTATAGGAAATGTTTACATTTT
CGTATTGTTTTCGATTCACTCTATGAATAGTTCTTACTACAATTTTTTTGTCTAAAGAGTAATACTAGAG
ATAAACATAAAAAATGTAGAGGTCGAGTTTAGATGCAAGTTCAAGGAGCGAAAGGTGGATGGGTAGGTTA
TATAGGGATATAGCACAGAGATATATAGCAAAGAGATACTTTTGAGCAATGTTTGTGGAAGCGGTATTCG
CAATATTTTAGTAGCTCGTTACAGTCCGGTGCGTTTTTGGTTTTTTGAAAGTGCGTCTTCAGAGCGCTTT
TGGTTTTCAAAAGCGCTCTGAAGTTCCTATACTTTCTAGAGAATAGGAACTTCGGAATAGGAACTTCAAA
GCGTTTCCGAAAACGAGCGCTTCCGAAAATGCAACGCGAGCTGCGCACATACAGCTCACTGTTCACGTCG
CACCTATATCTGCGTGTTGCCTGTATATATATATACATGAGAAGAACGGCATAGTGCGTGTTTATGCTTA
AATGCGTACTTATATGCGTCTATTTATGTAGGATGAAAGGTAGTCTAGTACCTCCTGTGATATTATCCCA
TTCCATGCGGGGTATCGTATGCTTCCTTCAGCACTACCCTTTAGCTGTTCTATATGCTGCCACTCCTCAA
TTGGATTAGTCTCATCCTTCAATGCTATCATTTCCTTTGATATTGGATCATACGAATTCGTAATCATGTC
ATAGCTGTTTCCTGTGTGAAATTGTTATCCGCTCACAATTCCACACAACATACGAGCCGGAAGCATAAAG
TGTAAAGCCTGGGGTGCCTAATGAGTGAGCTAACTCACATTAATTGCGTTGCGCTCACTGCCCGCTTTCC
AGTCGGGAAACCTGTCGTGCCAGCTGCATTAATGAATCGGCCAACGCGCGGGGAGAGGCGGTTTGCGTAT
TGGGCGCTCTTCCGCTTCCTCGCTCACTGACTCGCTGCGCTCGGTCGTTCGGCTGCGGCGAGCGGTATCA
GCTCACTCAAAGGCGGTAATACGGTTATCCACAGAATCAGGGGATAACGCAGGAAAGAACATGTGAGCAA
AAGGCCAGCAAAAGGCCAGGAACCGTAAAAAGGCCGCGTTGCTGGCGTTTTTCCATAGGCTCCGCCCCCC
TGACGAGCATCACAAAAATCGACGCTCAAGTCAGAGGTGGCGAAACCCGACAGGACTATAAAGATACCAG
GCGTTTCCCCCTGGAAGCTCCCTCGTGCGCTCTCCTGTTCCGACCCTGCCGCTTACCGGATACCTGTCCG
CCTTTCTCCCTTCGGGAAGCGTGGCGCTTTCTCATAGCTCACGCTGTAGGTATCTCAGTTCGGTGTAGGT
CGTTCGCTCCAAGCTGGGCTGTGTGCACGAACCCCCCGTTCAGCCCGACCGCTGCGCCTTATCCGGTAAC
TATCGTCTTGAGTCCAACCCGGTAAGACACGACTTATCGCCACTGGCAGCAGCCACTGGTAACAGGATTA
GCAGAGCGAGGTATGTAGGCGGTGCTACAGAGTTCTTGAAGTGGTGGCCTAACTACGGCTACACTAGAAG
AACAGTATTTGGTATCTGCGCTCTGCTGAAGCCAGTTACCTTCGGAAAAAGAGTTGGTAGCTCTTGATCC
GGCAAACAAACCACCGCTGGTAGCGGTGGTTTTTTTGTTTGCAAGCAGCAGATTACGCGCAGAAAAAAAG
GATCTCAA
Features (pLannotate 1.2.2; 20 found; start..end, strand, type, name):
    171..1031    -  CDS            AmpR: β-lactamase; bla; confers resistance to ampicillin, carbenicillin, and related antibiotics
   1032..1136    -  promoter       AmpR promoter: bla
   1187..1594    +  promoter       TEF1 promoter: S. cerevisiae TEF1; promoter for EF-1α
   1632..1879    +  terminator     CYC1 terminator: S. cerevisiae CYC1; transcription terminator for CYC1
   1971..2006    +  CDS            rop (fragment): Rop protein, which maintains plasmids at low copy number; rop
   2108..2207    +  misc_feature   bom (fragment): basis of mobility region from pBR322
   2213..2367    -  CDS            lacZα (fragment): LacZα fragment of β-galactosidase; lacZ fragment
   2370..2410    -  misc_feature   MCS (fragment): pUC18/19 multiple cloning site
   2411..2444    +  protein_bind   loxP: Cre-mediated recombination occurs in the 8-bp core sequence (GCATACAT). Cre recombinase
   2445..2519    -  CDS            MRM1 (fragment): MRM1_YEAST - Also known as PET56 From Saccharomyces cerevisiae (strain ATCC 204508 / S288c) (Baker's yeast).
   2569..2756    +  promoter       HIS3 promoter: S. cerevisiae HIS3
   2757..3419    +  CDS            HIS3: imidazoleglycerol-phosphate dehydratase, required for histidine biosynthesis; S. cerevisiae HIS3; yeast auxotrophic marker
   3621..3654    +  protein_bind   loxP: Cre-mediated recombination occurs in the 8-bp core sequence (GCATACAT). Cre recombinase
   3655..3676    -  misc_feature   MCS (fragment): pUC18/19 multiple cloning site
   3677..5019    -  rep_origin     2μ ori: yeast 2μ plasmid origin of replication
   5062..5078    -  protein_bind   lac operator: The lac repressor binds to the lac operator to inhibit transcription in E. coli. This inhibition can be relieved by adding lactose or isopropyl-β-D-thiogalactopyranoside (IPTG). lac repressor encoded by lacI
   5086..5116    -  promoter       lac promoter: promoter for the E. coli lac operon
   5131..5152    -  protein_bind   CAP binding site: CAP binding activates transcription in the presence of cAMP. E. coli catabolite activator protein
   5165..5257    -  CDS            lacI (fragment): lac repressor; lacI; The lac repressor binds to the lac operator to inhibit transcription in E. coli. This inhibition can be relieved by adding lactose or isopropyl-β-D-thiogalactopyranoside (IPTG).
   5440..6028    -  rep_origin     ori: high-copy-number ColE1/pMB1/pBR322/pUC origin of replication
