[The description below was written by a language model from this plasmid's Addgene catalogue record and pLannotate feature annotations shown in this document.]
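Description:
pXP420 v2 (repaired Amp promoter) is an empty E. coli–S. cerevisiae shuttle vector of about 6 kb, built on a pUC18 backbone and intended for expressing genes of interest in yeast, particularly in metabolic engineering work. In bacteria it replicates from the high-copy ColE1/pUC origin and is selected with ampicillin through the β-lactamase gene. In yeast it is maintained episomally by the 2μ origin, which generally gives multicopy propagation, and is selected by histidine prototrophy through a HIS3 marker driven by its own promoter. Remnants of the pUC lineage (fragments of lacZα, the multiple cloning site, lac promoter/operator, lacI, rop and bom) are scattered through the backbone and have no described function here.

The expression cassette consists of the strong constitutive S. cerevisiae TEF1 promoter followed a short distance downstream by the CYC1 transcription terminator. A coding sequence is inserted by restriction cloning into the gap between them, and no insert is present in this version. The HIS3 marker is flanked by two loxP sites in the same orientation, so Cre recombinase can excise it, which allows the marker to be recycled for successive rounds of strain engineering.

This version differs from the original pXP420 in that the ampicillin resistance promoter, which had been split during the original construction, has been restored. The depositor notes this may improve ampicillin resistance in bacteria. The HIS3 coding sequence carries a V132A substitution, but transformants are reported to grow normally on medium lacking histidine, so the marker remains functional.
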