Addgene plasmid #86920: pXP420 v2 (repaired Amp promoter)
Purpose: (Empty Backbone) Shuttle vector to facilitate gene expression for metabolic engineering in S. cerevisiae. Contains TEF1 promoter and CYC1 terminator for insertion of gene of interest. Contains HIS3 selection marker.
Depositing lab: Gary Yellen.
Backbone
  Vector backbone: pUC18
  Backbone manufacturer: Sandmeyer lab (Addgene plasmid 26844)
  Modifications to backbone: Ampicillin promoter was corrected to repair a split in the promoter that occurred during the original construction of pX420 using the Ssp1 site for cloning, as described in Fang et al., Yeast. 2011 Feb;28(2):123-36.
  Vector type: Yeast Expression, Cre/Lox
  Promoter: TEF1
  Selectable markers: HIS3
Growth in bacteria
  Bacterial resistance: Ampicillin, 100 μg/mL
  Growth temperature: 37°C
  Growth strain: DH5alpha
  Copy number: High Copy
Gene/Insert
  Cloning method: Restriction Enzyme
  Sequencing primers: 5′ TEF_seq (5'-ggtcttcaatttctcaagtttc-3'); 3′ CYC1 (5'-GCGTGAATGTAAGCGTGAC-3')
Terms and licenses: Academic/Nonprofit Terms; Industry Terms: Not Available to Industry
Depositor comments: Please note that the corrected Ampicillin promoter may improve the bacterial resistance of the plasmid to ampicillin compared to the original pXP420 (Addgene plasmid# 26844). The HIS3 selection marker in this plasmid contains a V132A mutation in imidazoleglycerol-phosphate dehydratase. Yeast transformants grow normally on SC-HIS plates, so this mutation does not inhibit gene function.
How to cite: pXP420 v2 (repaired Amp promoter) was a gift from Gary Yellen (Addgene plasmid # 86920 ; http://n2t.net/addgene:86920 ; RRID:Addgene_86920)
